Addgene plasmid #35486: p2xSTAT6-Luc2P
Depositing lab: Axel Nohturfft. Depositing organization: City, University of London.
Backbone
  Vector backbone: pGL4
  Backbone manufacturer: Promega
  Backbone size w/o insert (bp): 4267
  Modifications to backbone: Plasmid pGL4.32[luc2P/NF-κB-RE/Hygro] was modified by removing the hygromycin cassette as a 1782-bp XbaI fragment and by replacing the NF-κB promoter.
  Vector type: Mammalian Expression, Luciferase
Growth in bacteria
  Bacterial resistance: Ampicillin, 100 μg/mL
  Growth temperature: 37°C
  Growth strain: DH5alpha
  Copy number: Unknown
Gene/Insert
  Gene/Insert name: STAT6 promoter
  Promoter: 2x Stat6-c/EBP
  Cloning method: Restriction Enzyme; 5′ cloning site KpnI (not destroyed); 3′ cloning site BglII (destroyed during cloning)
  Sequencing primers: 5′ RVprimer3
Resource information
  A portion of this plasmid was derived from a plasmid made by: Note: The design of the promoter insert is based on a reporter plasmid, TPU474, previously described by Mikita et al., 1996 [PMID 8816495]
Terms and licenses: Academic/Nonprofit Terms; Industry Terms: Not Available to Industry
Depositor comments: KpnI--BglII fragment of precursor plasmid, containing an NFkappaB promoter, was replaced with a pair of annealed oligonucleotides containing two tandem copies of STAT6/cEBP binding sites, a composite element from the human germ line ε promoter. Lab ID for this plasmid: pANG185.
How to cite: p2xSTAT6-Luc2P was a gift from Axel Nohturfft (Addgene plasmid # 35486 ; http://n2t.net/addgene:35486 ; RRID:Addgene_35486)
