[The description below was written by a language model from this plasmid's Addgene catalogue record and pLannotate feature annotations shown in this document.]
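Description:
p2xSTAT6-Luc2P is a mammalian luciferase reporter plasmid built on the Promega pGL4 backbone and used to read out STAT6-dependent transcriptional activity. It was derived from pGL4.32[luc2P/NF-κB-RE/Hygro] in two steps. The hygromycin resistance cassette was removed as an XbaI fragment, so the plasmid carries no mammalian selection marker and is suited to transient transfection. The NF-κB response element was then excised as a KpnI–BglII fragment and replaced with annealed oligonucleotides, leaving the KpnI site intact and destroying the BglII site. The inserted oligonucleotides carry two tandem copies of a composite STAT6/C/EBP binding element from the human germline ε promoter, a design modelled on a previously published reporter.

In the 4,267-nt sequenced record, the response element is not annotated as a feature. By its cloning position it should lie just upstream of the minimal TATA-box promoter (minP), which has low basal activity on its own. minP drives the synthetic luc2 firefly luciferase fused at its C-terminus to an hPEST degradation sequence. This fusion (luc2P) is a destabilised reporter whose short half-life lets the signal follow changes in transcription more closely. A synthetic poly(A) signal terminates the reporter transcript. A second synthetic poly(A) signal and an RNA polymerase II pause site from the human α2 globin gene sit upstream of the response element to limit read-through transcription from the backbone.

The plasmid is propagated in E. coli through a high-copy ColE1/pUC-type origin and selected with ampicillin via the β-lactamase gene. The short tetracycline-resistance fragment in the annotation appears to be a non-functional remnant.
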