Features (pLannotate 1.2.2; 10 found; start..end, strand, type, name):
    116..147     +  promoter       minP: minimal TATA-box promoter with low basal activity
    180..1829    +  CDS            luciferase: firefly luciferase synthetic luc2 version of the luciferase gene
   1833..1952    +  CDS            hPEST: PEST degradation sequence from mouse ornithine decarboxylase human codon-optimized
   1986..2034    +  polyA_signal   poly(A) signal: synthetic polyadenylation signal
   2050..2181    +  CDS            TcR (fragment): tetracycline efflux protein; tet; confers resistance to tetracycline
   2361..2949    -  rep_origin     ori: high-copy-number ColE1/pMB1/pBR322/pUC origin of replication
   3149..4009    -  CDS            AmpR: β-lactamase confers resistance to ampicillin, carbenicillin, and related antibiotics
   4010..4051    -  promoter       AmpR promoter (fragment): bla
   4114..4162    +  polyA_signal   poly(A) signal: synthetic polyadenylation signal
   4176..4267    +  misc_feature   pause site: RNA polymerase II transcriptional pause signal from the human α2 globin gene
>Addgene plasmid #35486 | p2xSTAT6-Luc2P | addgene full sequence | sequence record 392658 | Addgene NGS Result
GGCCTAACTGGCCGGTACCCGCTGTTGCTCAATCGACTTCCCAAGAACAGCGCTGTTGCTCAATCGACTT
CCCAAGAACAGCAGGGATCTGGCCTCGGCGGCCAAGCTTAGACACTAGAGGGTATATAATGGAAGCTCGA
CTTCCAGCTTGGCAATCCGGTACTGTTGGTAAAGCCACCATGGAAGATGCCAAAAACATTAAGAAGGGCC
CAGCGCCATTCTACCCACTCGAAGACGGGACCGCCGGCGAGCAGCTGCACAAAGCCATGAAGCGCTACGC
CCTGGTGCCCGGCACCATCGCCTTTACCGACGCACATATCGAGGTGGACATTACCTACGCCGAGTACTTC
GAGATGAGCGTTCGGCTGGCAGAAGCTATGAAGCGCTATGGGCTGAATACAAACCATCGGATCGTGGTGT
GCAGCGAGAATAGCTTGCAGTTCTTCATGCCCGTGTTGGGTGCCCTGTTCATCGGTGTGGCTGTGGCCCC
AGCTAACGACATCTACAACGAGCGCGAGCTGCTGAACAGCATGGGCATCAGCCAGCCCACCGTCGTATTC
GTGAGCAAGAAAGGGCTGCAAAAGATCCTCAACGTGCAAAAGAAGCTACCGATCATACAAAAGATCATCA
TCATGGATAGCAAGACCGACTACCAGGGCTTCCAAAGCATGTACACCTTCGTGACTTCCCATTTGCCACC
CGGCTTCAACGAGTACGACTTCGTGCCCGAGAGCTTCGACCGGGACAAAACCATCGCCCTGATCATGAAC
AGTAGTGGCAGTACCGGATTGCCCAAGGGCGTAGCCCTACCGCACCGCACCGCTTGTGTCCGATTCAGTC
ATGCCCGCGACCCCATCTTCGGCAACCAGATCATCCCCGACACCGCTATCCTCAGCGTGGTGCCATTTCA
CCACGGCTTCGGCATGTTCACCACGCTGGGCTACTTGATCTGCGGCTTTCGGGTCGTGCTCATGTACCGC
TTCGAGGAGGAGCTATTCTTGCGCAGCTTGCAAGACTATAAGATTCAATCTGCCCTGCTGGTGCCCACAC
TATTTAGCTTCTTCGCTAAGAGCACTCTCATCGACAAGTACGACCTAAGCAACTTGCACGAGATCGCCAG
CGGCGGGGCGCCGCTCAGCAAGGAGGTAGGTGAGGCCGTGGCCAAACGCTTCCACCTACCAGGCATCCGC
CAGGGCTACGGCCTGACAGAAACAACCAGCGCCATTCTGATCACCCCCGAAGGGGACGACAAGCCTGGCG
CAGTAGGCAAGGTGGTGCCCTTCTTCGAGGCTAAGGTGGTGGACTTGGACACCGGTAAGACACTGGGTGT
GAACCAGCGCGGCGAGCTGTGCGTCCGTGGCCCCATGATCATGAGCGGCTACGTTAACAACCCCGAGGCT
ACAAACGCTCTCATCGACAAGGACGGCTGGCTGCACAGCGGCGACATCGCCTACTGGGACGAGGACGAGC
ACTTCTTCATCGTGGACCGGCTGAAGAGCCTGATCAAATACAAGGGCTACCAGGTAGCCCCAGCCGAACT
GGAGAGCATCCTGCTGCAACACCCCAACATCTTCGACGCCGGGGTCGCCGGCCTGCCCGACGACGATGCC
GGCGAGCTGCCCGCCGCAGTCGTCGTGCTGGAACACGGTAAAACCATGACCGAGAAGGAGATCGTGGACT
ATGTGGCCAGCCAGGTTACAACCGCCAAGAAGCTGCGCGGTGGTGTTGTGTTCGTGGACGAGGTGCCTAA
AGGACTGACCGGCAAGTTGGACGCCCGCAAGATCCGCGAGATTCTCATTAAGGCCAAGAAGGGCGGCAAG
ATCGCCGTGAATTCTCACGGCTTCCCTCCCGAGGTGGAGGAGCAGGCCGCCGGCACCCTGCCCATGAGCT
GCGCCCAGGAGAGCGGCATGGATAGACACCCTGCTGCTTGCGCCAGCGCCAGGATCAACGTCTAAGGCCG
CGACTCTAGAACCGGTCATGGCCGCAATAAAATATCTTTATTTTCATTACATCTGTGTGTTGGTTTTTTG
TGTGTTCGAACTAGATGCTGTCGACCGATGCCCTTGAGAGCCTTCAACCCAGTCAGCTCCTTCCGGTGGG
CGCGGGGCATGACTATCGTCGCCGCACTTATGACTGTCTTCTTTATCATGCAACTCGTAGGACAGGTGCC
GGCAGCGCTCTTCCGCTTCCTCGCTCACTGACTCGCTGCGCTCGGTCGTTCGGCTGCGGCGAGCGGTATC
AGCTCACTCAAAGGCGGTAATACGGTTATCCACAGAATCAGGGGATAACGCAGGAAAGAACATGTGAGCA
AAAGGCCAGCAAAAGGCCAGGAACCGTAAAAAGGCCGCGTTGCTGGCGTTTTTCCATAGGCTCCGCCCCC
CTGACGAGCATCACAAAAATCGACGCTCAAGTCAGAGGTGGCGAAACCCGACAGGACTATAAAGATACCA
GGCGTTTCCCCCTGGAAGCTCCCTCGTGCGCTCTCCTGTTCCGACCCTGCCGCTTACCGGATACCTGTCC
GCCTTTCTCCCTTCGGGAAGCGTGGCGCTTTCTCATAGCTCACGCTGTAGGTATCTCAGTTCGGTGTAGG
TCGTTCGCTCCAAGCTGGGCTGTGTGCACGAACCCCCCGTTCAGCCCGACCGCTGCGCCTTATCCGGTAA
CTATCGTCTTGAGTCCAACCCGGTAAGACACGACTTATCGCCACTGGCAGCAGCCACTGGTAACAGGATT
AGCAGAGCGAGGTATGTAGGCGGTGCTACAGAGTTCTTGAAGTGGTGGCCTAACTACGGCTACACTAGAA
GAACAGTATTTGGTATCTGCGCTCTGCTGAAGCCAGTTACCTTCGGAAAAAGAGTTGGTAGCTCTTGATC
CGGCAAACAAACCACCGCTGGTAGCGGTGGTTTTTTTGTTTGCAAGCAGCAGATTACGCGCAGAAAAAAA
GGATCTCAAGAAGATCCTTTGATCTTTTCTACGGGGTCTGACGCTCAGTGGAACGAAAACTCACGTTAAG
GGATTTTGGTCATGAGATTATCAAAAAGGATCTTCACCTAGATCCTTTTAAATTAAAAATGAAGTTTTAA
ATCAATCTAAAGTATATATGAGTAAACTTGGTCTGACAGCGGCCGCAAATGCTAAACCACTGCAGTGGTT
ACCAGTGCTTGATCAGTGAGGCACCGATCTCAGCGATCTGCCTATTTCGTTCGTCCATAGTGGCCTGACT
CCCCGTCGTGTAGATCACTACGATTCGTGAGGGCTTACCATCAGGCCCCAGCGCAGCAATGATGCCGCGA
GAGCCGCGTTCACCGGCCCCCGATTTGTCAGCAATGAACCAGCCAGCAGGGAGGGCCGAGCGAAGAAGTG
GTCCTGCTACTTTGTCCGCCTCCATCCAGTCTATGAGCTGCTGTCGTGATGCTAGAGTAAGAAGTTCGCC
AGTGAGTAGTTTCCGAAGAGTTGTGGCCATTGCTACTGGCATCGTGGTATCACGCTCGTCGTTCGGTATG
GCTTCGTTCAACTCTGGTTCCCAGCGGTCAAGCCGGGTCACATGATCACCCATATTATGAAGAAATGCAG
TCAGCTCCTTAGGGCCTCCGATCGTTGTCAGAAGTAAGTTGGCCGCGGTGTTGTCGCTCATGGTAATGGC
AGCACTACACAATTCTCTTACCGTCATGCCATCCGTAAGATGCTTTTCCGTGACCGGCGAGTACTCAACC
AAGTCGTTTTGTGAGTAGTGTATACGGCGACCAAGCTGCTCTTGCCCGGCGTCTATACGGGACAACACCG
CGCCACATAGCAGTACTTTGAAAGTGCTCATCATCGGGAATCGTTCTTCGGGGCGGAAAGACTCAAGGAT
CTTGCCGCTATTGAGATCCAGTTCGATATAGCCCACTCTTGCACCCAGTTGATCTTCAGCATCTTTTACT
TTCACCAGCGTTTCGGGGTGTGCAAAAACAGGCAAGCAAAATGCCGCAAAGAAGGGAATGAGTGCGACAC
GAAAATGTTGGATGCTCATACTCGTCCTTTTTCAATATTATTGAAGCATTTATCAGGGTTACTAGTACGT
CTCTCAAGGATAAGTAAGTAATATTAAGGTACGGGAGGTATTGGACAGGCCGCAATAAAATATCTTTATT
TTCATTACATCTGTGTGTTGGTTTTTTGTGTGAATCGATAGTACTAACATACGCTCTCCATCAAAACAAA
ACGAAACAAAACAAACTAGCAAAATAGGCTGTCCCCAGTGCAAGTGCAGGTGCCAGAACATTTCTCT
