>Addgene plasmid #35486 | p2xSTAT6-Luc2P | addgene partial sequence | sequence record 45200 | RVprimer3 5'-CTAGCAAAATAGGCTGTCCC-3'
CCTAACTGGCCGGTACCCGCTGTTGCTCAATCGACTTCCCAAGAACAGCGCTGTTGCTCAATCGACTTCC
CAAGAACAGCAGGGATCTGGCCTCGGCGGCCAAGCTTAGACACTAGAGGGTATATAATGGAAGCTCGACT
TCCAGCTTGGCAATCCGGTACTGTTGGTAAAGCCACCATGGAAGATGCCAAAAACATTAAGAAGGGCCCA
GCGCCATTCTACCCACTCGAAGACGGGACCGCCGGCGAGCAGCTGCACAAAGCCATGAAGCGCTACGCCC
TGGTGCCCGGCACCATCGCCTTTACCGACGCACATATCGAGGTGGACATTACCTACGCCGAGTACTTCGA
GATGAGCGTTCGGCTGGCAGAAGCTATGAAGCGCTATGGGCTGAATACAAACCATCGGATCGTGGTGTGC
AGCGAGAATAGCTTGCAGTTCTTCATGCCCGTGTTGGGTGCCCTGTTCATCGGTGTGGCTGTGGCCCCAG
CTAACGACATCTACAACGAGCGCGAGCTGCTGAACAGCATGGGCATCAGCCAGCCCACCGTCGTATTCGT
GAGCAAGAAAGGGCTGCAAAAGATCCTCAACGTGCAAAAGAAGCTACCGATCATACAAAAGATCATCATC
ATGGATAGCAAGA
